Addgene plasmid #10748: 817 pSG5L HA PTEN G129R
Depositing lab: William Sellers. Depositing organization: Dana-Farber Cancer Institute. Publication: Regulation of G1 progression by the PTEN tumor suppressor protein is linked to inhibition of the phosphatidylinositol 3-kinase/Akt pathway. Ramaswamy S, Nakamura N, Vazquez F, Batt DB, Perera S, Roberts TM, Sellers WR. Proc Natl Acad Sci U S A. 1999 Mar 2. 96(5):2110-5. 10.1073/pnas.96.5.2110 PubMed 10051603.
Backbone
  Vector backbone: pSG5L-HA
  Backbone size w/o insert (bp): 4100
  Vector type: Mammalian Expression
Growth in bacteria
  Bacterial resistance: Ampicillin, 100 μg/mL
  Growth temperature: 37°C
  Growth strain: DH5alpha
  Copy number: High Copy
Gene/Insert
  Gene/Insert name: PTEN
  Species: H. sapiens (human)
  Insert size (bp): 1200
  Mutation: G129R
  Entrez Gene: PTEN (a.k.a. 10q23del, BZS, CWS1, DEC, GLM2, MHAM, MMAC1, PTEN1, PTENbeta, TEP1)
  Tag / fusion protein: HA (N terminal on backbone)
  Cloning method: Restriction Enzyme; 5′ cloning site BamHI (not destroyed); 3′ cloning site EcoRI (not destroyed)
  Sequencing primers: 5′ T7
Terms and licenses: Academic/Nonprofit Terms; Industry Terms: Not Available to Industry
How to cite: 817 pSG5L HA PTEN G129R was a gift from William Sellers (Addgene plasmid # 10748 ; http://n2t.net/addgene:10748 ; RRID:Addgene_10748)
