[The description below was written by a language model from this plasmid's Addgene catalogue record.]
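Description:
817 pSG5L HA PTEN G129R is a mammalian expression plasmid built on the pSG5L-HA backbone (about 4.1 kb without insert). It carries a roughly 1.2 kb human PTEN coding sequence with the G129R point mutation. The insert was placed between BamHI and EcoRI sites, both of which remain intact, so the cDNA can be excised or transferred. It sits in frame behind an HA epitope tag supplied by the backbone, giving an N-terminally HA-tagged protein that can be detected or immunoprecipitated with anti-HA antibodies. In bacteria the plasmid is maintained at high copy number under ampicillin selection. The record does not name the promoter driving expression in mammalian cells, the polyadenylation signal or the replication origin, and no feature table is provided. A T7 primer is listed for sequencing from the 5′ side, which implies a T7 promoter site upstream of the insert. No mammalian selection marker is recorded, which fits use in transient transfection.

PTEN is a tumour suppressor phosphatase that opposes phosphatidylinositol 3-kinase/Akt signalling. Glycine 129 lies in the catalytic signature motif, and G129R is generally known as a tumour-derived substitution that abolishes phosphatase activity. The construct therefore typically serves as a catalytically inactive control alongside wild-type HA-PTEN. That pairing lets users test whether an effect of PTEN re-expression depends on its enzymatic function. The associated publication concerns regulation of G1 cell-cycle progression by PTEN and its link to inhibition of the PI3K/Akt pathway, which matches this use.
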