>Addgene plasmid #10748 | 817 pSG5L HA PTEN G129R | addgene partial sequence | sequence record 17620 | T7 5'-TAATACGACTCACTATAGGG-3'
CTACCCCTACGACGTGCCCGACTACGCCTCCCTCGGATCCATGACAGCCATCATCAAAGAGATCGTTAGC
AGAAACAAAAGGAGATATCAAGAGGATGGATTCGACTTAGACTTGACCTATATTTATCCAAACATTATTG
CTATGGGATTTCCTGCAGAAAGACTTGAAGGCGTATACAGGAACAATATTGATGATGTAGTAAGGTTTTT
GGATTCAAAGCATAAAAACCATTACAAGATATACAATCTTTGTGCTGAAAGACATTATGACACCGCCAAA
TTTAATTGCAGAGTTGCACAATATCCTTTTGAAGACCATAACCCACCACAGCTAGAACTTATCAAACCCT
TTTGTGAAGATCTTGACCAATGGCTAAGTGAAGATGACAATCATGTTGCAGCAATTCACTGTAAAGCTGG
AAAGAGGCGAACTGGTGTAATGATATGTGCATATTTATTACATCGGGGCAAATTTTTAAAGGCACAAGAG
GCCCTAGATTTCTATGGGGAAGTAAGGACCAGAGACAAAAAGGGAGTAACTATTCCCAGTCAGAGGCGCT
ATGTGTATTATTATAGCTACCTGTTAAAGAATCATCTGGATTATAGACCAGTGGCACTGTTGTTTCACAA
GATGATGTTTGAAACTATTCCAATGTTCAGTGGCGGAACTTGCCATCCTCAGTTTGTGGTCTGCCAGCT
